Addgene plasmid #233384: EK0479 CMV-TO-VEGF-A(165) (FLP-IN)
Purpose: Secreted human VEGF-A
Depositing lab: Xiaojing Gao. Depositing organization: Stanford University. Publication: Post-transcriptional modular synthetic receptors. Zhang X, Mille-Fragoso LS, Kaseniit KE, Lee AP, Zhang M, Call CC, Hu Y, Xie Y, Gao XJ. Nat Chem Biol. 2025 Mar 28. doi: 10.1038/s41589-025-01872-w. PubMed 40155716.
Backbone
  Vector backbone: FLP-IN
  Vector type: Mammalian Expression
Growth in bacteria
  Bacterial resistance: Ampicillin, 100 μg/mL
  Growth temperature: 37°C
  Growth strain: DH5alpha
  Copy number: High Copy
Gene/Insert
  Gene/Insert name: VEGF-A
  Species: H. sapiens (human)
  Mutation: WT
  Entrez Gene: VEGFA (a.k.a. L-VEGF, MVCD1, VEGF, VPF)
  Promoter: CMV
  Cloning method: Gibson Cloning
Terms and licenses: Academic/Nonprofit Terms; Industry Terms: Not Available to Industry
Depositor comments: https://benchling.com/s/seq-Ty39QAt08sczIkuVmlEY?m=slm-YKbSTsdBl7y8pIyx3JJU for annotated sequence file. Please visit https://doi.org/10.1101/2024.05.03.592453 for bioRxiv preprint.
How to cite: EK0479 CMV-TO-VEGF-A(165) (FLP-IN) was a gift from Xiaojing Gao (Addgene plasmid # 233384 ; http://n2t.net/addgene:233384 ; RRID:Addgene_233384)
