[The description below was written by a language model from this plasmid's Addgene catalogue record and pLannotate feature annotations shown in this document.]
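Description:
EK0479 CMV-TO-VEGF-A(165) (FLP-IN) is a mammalian expression plasmid of about 5.8 kb built on a Flp-In-type backbone and designed to produce secreted, wild-type human VEGF-A; the name indicates the 165-residue isoform. It is propagated in E. coli as a high-copy plasmid through a ColE1/pUC-type origin and selected with ampicillin via the bla gene. Annotated remnants of an f1 origin, a lac promoter/operator region and a bom site are backbone leftovers rather than functional parts of the payload.

The expression cassette consists of the CMV immediate-early enhancer and promoter followed by short tet operator matches. This corresponds to the "TO" in the name, a CMV/TetO arrangement that is constitutively active in ordinary cells. In cells expressing the Tet repressor it is repressed until tetracycline or doxycycline is added. This drives the VEGFA coding sequence, which the automated annotation matched to the bovine orthologue although the catalogue lists the insert as human. The cassette is terminated by the bovine growth hormone polyadenylation signal.

Next to this cassette lies a single FRT site placed directly upstream of a hygromycin resistance gene with an SV40 poly(A) signal. No complete promoter is annotated for this gene. That fits the usual Flp-In design, in which FLP-mediated recombination into a genomic FRT landing pad supplies the promoter, so hygromycin resistance reports correct single-copy integration.

The construct can therefore be used transiently or to make isogenic stable lines that secrete VEGF-A. The associated work concerns modular synthetic receptors, which suggests use as a ligand source, although the record does not say so explicitly.
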