Features (pLannotate 1.2.2; 22 found; start..end, strand, type, name):
    841..888     -  protein_bind   FRT: FLP-mediated recombination occurs in the 8-bp core sequence TCTAGAAA (Turan and Bode, 2011). FLP recombinase from the Saccharomyces cerevisiae 2μ plasmid
    893..1126    -  rep_origin     f1 ori (fragment) (sequence partly withheld): f1 bacteriophage origin of replication; arrow indicates direction of (+) strand synthesis
   1147..1168    -  promoter       SV40 promoter (fragment): SV40 enhancer and early promoter
   1172..1195    -  polyA_signal   bGH poly(A) signal (fragment): bovine growth hormone polyadenylation signal
   1211..1435    -  polyA_signal   bGH poly(A) signal: bovine growth hormone polyadenylation signal
   1548..2120    -  CDS            VEGFA: VEGFA_BOVIN - Also known as VEGF. Experimental evidence at protein level: Swiss-Prot protein existence level 1. Growth factor active in angiogenesis, vasculogenesis and endothelial cell growth. Induces endothelial cell proliferation, promotes cell migration, inhibits apoptosis and induces permeabilization of blood vessels. Binds to the FLT1/VEGFR1 and KDR/VEGFR2 receptors, heparan sulfate and heparin (By similarity). Binding to NRP1 receptor initiates a signaling pathway needed for motor neuron axon guidance and cell body migration, including for the caudal migration of facial motor neurons fr
   2210..2243    -  promoter       TRE3GV promoter (fragment): 3rd-generation Tet-responsive promoter that can be activated by binding of Tet-On® 3G, optimized for retroviral and lentiviral vectors
   2251..2270    -  promoter       PLtetO-1 promoter (fragment): modified phage lambda PL promoter with tet operator sites (Lutz and Bujard, 1997)
   2272..2291    -  promoter       PLtetO-1 promoter (fragment): modified phage lambda PL promoter with tet operator sites (Lutz and Bujard, 1997)
   2293..2496    -  promoter       CMV promoter: human cytomegalovirus (CMV) immediate early promoter
   2497..2876    -  enhancer       CMV enhancer: human cytomegalovirus immediate early enhancer
   3026..3078    +  misc_feature   bom (fragment): basis of mobility region from pBR322
   3137..3241    +  promoter       AmpR promoter: bla
   3242..4102    +  CDS            AmpR: β-lactamase; bla; confers resistance to ampicillin, carbenicillin, and related antibiotics
   4273..4861    +  rep_origin     ori: high-copy-number ColE1/pMB1/pBR322/pUC origin of replication
   5044..5136    +  CDS            lacI (fragment): lac repressor; lacI; The lac repressor binds to the lac operator to inhibit transcription in E. coli. This inhibition can be relieved by adding lactose or isopropyl-β-D-thiogalactopyranoside (IPTG).
   5149..5170    +  protein_bind   CAP binding site: CAP binding activates transcription in the presence of cAMP. E. coli catabolite activator protein
   5185..5215    +  promoter       lac promoter: promoter for the E. coli lac operon
   5223..5239    +  protein_bind   lac operator: The lac repressor binds to the lac operator to inhibit transcription in E. coli. This inhibition can be relieved by adding lactose or isopropyl-β-D-thiogalactopyranoside (IPTG). lac repressor encoded by lacI
   5312..5433    -  polyA_signal   SV40 poly(A) signal: SV40 polyadenylation signal
   5428..5553    -  CDS            ble (fragment): BLE_KLEPN - Experimental evidence at protein level: Swiss-Prot protein existence level 1. Binding protein with a strong affinity to the bleomycin family of antibiotics. Binds to CL990; an antimitotic-antibiotic compound. From Klebsiella pneumoniae.
   5563..833     -  CDS            HygR (across the origin): aminoglycoside phosphotransferase from E. coli; aph(4)-Ia; confers resistance to hygromycin
>Addgene plasmid #233384 | EK0479 CMV-TO-VEGF-A(165) (FLP-IN) | addgene full sequence | sequence record 466388 | Addgene NGS Result
ACCAAGCTCTGATAGAGTTGGTCAAGACCAATGCGGAGCATATACGCCCGGAGCCGCGGCGATCCTGCAA
GCTCCGGATGCCTCCGCTCGAAGTAGCGCGTCTGCTGCTCCATACAAGCCAACCACGGCCTCCAGAAGAA
GATGTTGGCGACCTCGTATTGGGAATCCCCGAACATCGCCTCGCTCCAGTCAATGACCGCTGTTATGCGG
CCATTGTCCGTCAGGACATTGTTGGAGCCGAAATCCGCGTGCACGAGGTGCCGGACTTCGGGGCAGTCCT
CGGCCCAAAGCATCAGCTCATCGAGAGCCTGCGCGACGGACGCACTGACGGTGTCGTCCATCACAGTTTG
CCAGTGATACACATGGGGATCAGCAATCGCGCATATGAAATCACGCCATGTAGTGTATTGACCGATTCCT
TGCGGTCCGAATGGGCCGAACCCGCTCGTCTGGCTAAGATCGGCCGCAGCGATCGCATCCATGGCCTCCG
CGACCGGCTGCAGAACAGCGGGCAGTTCGGTTTCAGGCAGGTCTTGCAACGTGACACCCTGTGCACGGCG
GGAGATGCAATAGGTCAGGCTCTCGCTGAATTCCCCAATGTCAAGCACTTCCGGAATCGGGAGCGCGGCC
GATGCAAAGTGCCGATAAACATAACGATCTTTGTAGAAACCATCGGCGCAGCTATTTACCCGCAGGACAT
ATCCACGCCCTCCTACATCGAAGCTGAAAGCACGAGATTCTTCGCCCTCCGAGAGCTGCATCAGGTCGGA
GACGCTGTCGAACTTTTCGATCAGAAACTTCTCGACAGACGTCGCGGTGAGTTCAGGCTTTTTGGCCAAG
GAAGTTCCTATACTTTCTAGAGAATAGGAACTTCGGAATAGGAACTTCTAGGTACGTGAACCATCACCCT
[91 nt withheld, positions 911-1001]
G
[124 nt withheld, positions 1003-1126]
GGGGATACCCCCTAGAGCCCCAGCTGGTTCTTTCCGCCTCAGAAGCCATAGAGCCCACCGCATCCCCAGA
ACATCGATAGATCTCCATAGAGCCCACCGCATCCCCAGCATGCCTGCTATTGTCTTCCCAATCCTCCCCC
TTGCTGTCCTGCCCCACCCCACCCCCCAGAATAGAATGACACCTACTCAGACAATGCGATGCAATTTCCT
CATTTTATTAGGAAAGGACAGTGGGAGTGGCACCTTCCAGGGTCAAGGAAGGCACGGGGGAGGGGCAAAC
AACAGATGGCTGGCAACTAGAAGGCACAGTCGAGGCTGATCAGCGGGTTTAAACTCAATGATGATTATGA
TGATGGTCGACGGCGCTATTCAGATCCTCTTCTGAGATGAGTTTTTGTTCGGGCCCTCCTCGAGCGGCTC
ACCGCCTCGGCTCGTCACATCTGCAAGTACGTTCGTTTAACTCAAGCTGCCTCGCCTTGCAACGCGAGTC
TGTGTTTTTGCAGGAACATTTACACGTCTGCGGATCTTGTACAAACAAATGCTTTCTCCGCTCTGAGCAA
GGCCCACAGGGATTTTCTTGTCTTGCTCTATCTTTCTTTGGTCTGCATTCACATTTGTTGTGCTGTAGGA
AGCTCATCTCTCCTATGTGCTGGCCTTGGTGAGGTTTGATCCGCATAATCTGCATGGTGATGTTGGACTC
CTCAGTGGGCACACACTCCAGGCCCTCGTCATTGCAGCAGCCCCCGCATCGCATCAGGGGCACACAGGAT
GGCTTGAAGATGTACTCGATCTCATCAGGGTACTCCTGGAAGATGTCCACCAGGGTCTCGATTGGATGGC
AGTAGCTGCGCTGATAGACATCCATGAACTTCACCACTTCGTGATGATTCTGCCCTCCTCCTTCTGCCAT
GGGTGCAGCCTGGGACCACTTGGCATGGTGGAGGTAGAGCAGCAAGGCAAGGCTCCAATGCACCCAAGAC
AGCAGAAAGTTCATGGTGGCGAAGCTTAAGTTTAAACGCTAGAGTCCGGAGGCTGGATCGGTCCCGGTGT
CTTCTATGGAGGTCAAAACAGCGTGGATGGCGTCTCCAGGCGATCTGACGGTTCACTAAACGAGCTCGTC
GACGATCTCTATCACTGATAGGGAGATCTCTATCACTGATAGGGAGAGCTCTGCTTATATAGACCTCCCA
CCGTACACGCCTACCGCCCATTTGCGTCAATGGGGCGGAGTTGTTACGACATTTTGGAAAGTCCCGTTGA
TTTTGGTGCCAAAACAAACTCCCATTGACGTCAATGGGGTGGAGACTTGGAAATCCCCGTGAGTCAAACC
GCTATCCACGCCCATTGATGTACTGCCAAAACCGCATCACCATGGTAATAGCGATGACTAATACGTAGAT
GTACTGCCAAGTAGGAAAGTCCCATAAGGTCATGTACTGGGCATAATGCCAGGCGGGCCATTTACCGTCA
TTGACGTCAATAGGGGGCGTACTTGGCATATGATACACTTGATGTACTGCCAAGTGGGCAGTTTACCGTA
AATACTCCACCCATTGACGTCAATGGAAAGTCCCTATTGGCGTTACTATGGGAACATACGTCATTATTGA
CGTCAATGGGCGGGGGTCGTTGGGCGGTCAGCCAGGCGGGCCATTTACCGTAAGTTATGTAACGCGGAAC
TCCATATATGGGCTATGAACTAATGACCCCGTAATTGATTACTATTAATAACTAGTCAATAATCAATGTC
AACGCGTATATCTGGCCCGTACGAAGCAGCGCAAAACGCCTAACCCTAAGCAGATTCTTCATGCAATTGT
CGGTCAAGCCTTGCCTTGTTGTAGCTTAAATTTTGCTCGCGCACTACTCAGCGACCTCCAACACACAAGC
AGGGAGCAGATACTGGCTTAACTATGCGGCATCAGAGCAGATTGTACTGAGAGTGCACCATAGGGGATCG
GGAGATCTCCCGATCCGTCGACGTCAGGTGGCACTTTTCGGGGAAATGTGCGCGGAACCCCTATTTGTTT
ATTTTTCTAAATACATTCAAATATGTATCCGCTCATGAGACAATAACCCTGATAAATGCTTCAATAATAT
TGAAAAAGGAAGAGTATGAGTATTCAACATTTCCGTGTCGCCCTTATTCCCTTTTTTGCGGCATTTTGCC
TTCCTGTTTTTGCTCACCCAGAAACGCTGGTGAAAGTAAAAGATGCTGAAGATCAGTTGGGTGCACGAGT
GGGTTACATCGAACTGGATCTCAACAGCGGTAAGATCCTTGAGAGTTTTCGCCCCGAAGAACGTTTTCCA
ATGATGAGCACTTTTAAAGTTCTGCTATGTGGCGCGGTATTATCCCGTATTGACGCCGGGCAAGAGCAAC
TCGGTCGCCGCATACACTATTCTCAGAATGACTTGGTTGAGTACTCACCAGTCACAGAAAAGCATCTTAC
GGATGGCATGACAGTAAGAGAATTATGCAGTGCTGCCATAACCATGAGTGATAACACTGCGGCCAACTTA
CTTCTGACAACGATCGGAGGACCGAAGGAGCTAACCGCTTTTTTGCACAACATGGGGGATCATGTAACTC
GCCTTGATCGTTGGGAACCGGAGCTGAATGAAGCCATACCAAACGACGAGCGTGACACCACGATGCCTGT
AGCAATGGCAACAACGTTGCGCAAACTATTAACTGGCGAACTACTTACTCTAGCTTCCCGGCAACAATTA
ATAGACTGGATGGAGGCGGATAAAGTTGCAGGACCACTTCTGCGCTCGGCCCTTCCGGCTGGCTGGTTTA
TTGCTGATAAATCTGGAGCCGGTGAGCGTGGGTCTCGCGGTATCATTGCAGCACTGGGGCCAGATGGTAA
GCCCTCCCGTATCGTAGTTATCTACACGACGGGGAGTCAGGCAACTATGGATGAACGAAATAGACAGATC
GCTGAGATAGGTGCCTCACTGATTAAGCATTGGTAACTGTCAGACCAAGTTTACTCATATATACTTTAGA
TTGATTTAAAACTTCATTTTTAATTTAAAAGGATCTAGGTGAAGATCCTTTTTGATAATCTCATGACCAA
AATCCCTTAACGTGAGTTTTCGTTCCACTGAGCGTCAGACCCCGTAGAAAAGATCAAAGGATCTTCTTGA
GATCCTTTTTTTCTGCGCGTAATCTGCTGCTTGCAAACAAAAAAACCACCGCTACCAGCGGTGGTTTGTT
TGCCGGATCAAGAGCTACCAACTCTTTTTCCGAAGGTAACTGGCTTCAGCAGAGCGCAGATACCAAATAC
TGTTCTTCTAGTGTAGCCGTAGTTAGGCCACCACTTCAAGAACTCTGTAGCACCGCCTACATACCTCGCT
CTGCTAATCCTGTTACCAGTGGCTGCTGCCAGTGGCGATAAGTCGTGTCTTACCGGGTTGGACTCAAGAC
GATAGTTACCGGATAAGGCGCAGCGGTCGGGCTGAACGGGGGGTTCGTGCACACAGCCCAGCTTGGAGCG
AACGACCTACACCGAACTGAGATACCTACAGCGTGAGCTATGAGAAAGCGCCACGCTTCCCGAAGGGAGA
AAGGCGGACAGGTATCCGGTAAGCGGCAGGGTCGGAACAGGAGAGCGCACGAGGGAGCTTCCAGGGGGAA
ACGCCTGGTATCTTTATAGTCCTGTCGGGTTTCGCCACCTCTGACTTGAGCGTCGATTTTTGTGATGCTC
GTCAGGGGGGCGGAGCCTATGGAAAAACGCCAGCAACGCGGCCTTTTTACGGTTCCTGGCCTTTTGCTGG
CCTTTTGCTCACATGTTCTTTCCTGCGTTATCCCCTGATTCTGTGGATAACCGTATTACCGCCTTTGAGT
GAGCTGATACCGCTCGCCGCAGCCGAACGACCGAGCGCAGCGAGTCAGTGAGCGAGGAAGCGGAAGAGCG
CCCAATACGCAAACCGCCTCTCCCCGCGCGTTGGCCGATTCATTAATGCAGCTGGCACGACAGGTTTCCC
GACTGGAAAGCGGGCAGTGAGCGCAACGCAATTAATGTGAGTTAGCTCACTCATTAGGCACCCCAGGCTT
TACACTTTATGCTTCCGGCTCGTATGTTGTGTGGAATTGTGAGCGGATAACAATTTCACACAGGAAACAG
CTATGACCATGATTACGCCAAGCTCTAGCTAGAGGTCGACGGTATACAGACATGATAAGATACATTGATG
AGTTTGGACAAACCACAACTAGAATGCAGTGAAAAAAATGCTTTATTTGTGAAATTTGTGATGCTATTGC
TTTATTTGTAACCATTATAAGCTGCAATAAACAAGTTGGGGTGGGCGAAGAACTCCAGCATGAGATCCCC
GCGCTGGAGGATCATCCAGCCGGCGTCCCGGAAAACGATTCCGAAGCCCAACCTTTCATAGAAGGCGGCG
GTGGAATCGAAATCTCGTAGTACGTGCTATTCCTTTGCCCTCGGACGAGTGCTGGGGCGTCGGTTTCCAC
TATCGGCGAGTACTTCTACACAGCCATCGGTCCAGACGGCCGCGCTTCTGCGGGCGATTTGTGTACGCCC
GACAGTCCCGGCTCCGGATCGGACGATTGCGTCGCATCGACCCTGCGCCCAAGCTGCATCATCGAAATTG
CCGTCA
